>Addgene plasmid #59281 | pLV-Enh eGFP Reporter-muKC2-IGR12 | addgene partial sequence | sequence record 95637 | EGFP-N 5'-CGTCGCCGTCCAGCTCGACCAG-3'
ACCATGGTGGCGACCGGTGCGCTCCGCGGCGTGGATGCTCCGGGGAAAGTTGCGCTCCGCGGCAGGGATG
CTCCTGGGAAGGTTGCGCTCCGCGGCAGGGATGCTCTGGGGAAGGCTGGTCCTGGCCGAGGATCGGGAAC
GCGCCGCTCGCTCTGCTTCTCTTGTCTTCGCTTGTCTCTGGATGGAACCAGATTTGGTTCTGAGTAGCTG
TCAGCGTCTGGTGACCTGCTCGCCGCCCTGCGCCTTTAAGGAGTCTTCACCGGCCCCGCCCACTCTCCGC
TGGGCCAATCAGCGAGCCGGAGGAGGCCTTGGGGCCAGGAATCTTCCAGCAGTTTCGCGTCTGGTGGAGC
TTCCCCGCCTCCCTTGAGTAATCGGAGTTGTGGGTTCCGCCCTTGTCCAGAACTCTCCAGAGGTTTCTGG
GGTTCACTGGAGAGTACGGATTCCTGAGGGGGAGGGTGTGGGGAAGTGCTGGTGCTACTAGTGACACTGT
TGCTATGGCGACGCATTACTAAGGCCTGTGTGGAATGGACAAGAAAGATCACCTCTAGCTCGGTGTTG
