[The description below was written by a language model from this plasmid's Addgene catalogue record.]
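Description:
pLV-Enh eGFP Reporter-muKC2-IGR12 is a lentiviral enhancer-reporter plasmid of about 9 kb, built on the Brachyury-eGFP lentiviral backbone. In the parent vector the Brachyury promoter was removed and replaced with the mouse Hsp68 minimal promoter. This promoter has little activity on its own, so eGFP is expressed only when a functional enhancer is placed next to it. The plasmid is maintained in bacteria at high copy under ampicillin selection, and it is propagated in Stbl3, a recombination-deficient strain commonly used to keep the repeated LTR sequences of lentiviral vectors stable. No feature table is provided, so the specific LTRs, packaging elements and any mammalian selection marker are not stated in the record.

The insert is a mouse genomic fragment of roughly 1 kb from the intergenic region of the type II keratin cluster on chromosome 15, described as lying about 1.5 kb upstream of Krt5 and identified as a candidate enhancer. It was introduced by Gateway cloning. The depositor notes that the final plasmid is the post-recombination product, so the fragment is flanked by attB sites rather than the attR sites suggested by the plasmid map.

After packaging into lentiviral particles and transduction, the integrated cassette reports enhancer activity as eGFP fluorescence. This allows the regulatory fragment to be compared across different cell types, for example to test whether its activity is restricted to particular lineages. It appears to be one of a series of constructs that carry different candidate elements in the same reporter backbone.
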