Addgene plasmid #59281: pLV-Enh eGFP Reporter-muKC2-IGR12
Purpose: Lentiviral GFP reporter for testing enhancer activity in different cell types. Insert is an enhancer identified in the intergenic region of the keratin type II cluster.
Depositing lab: Benjamin Yu. Depositing organization: University of California, San Diego (UCSD).
Backbone
  Vector backbone: Brachyury-eGFP
  Backbone size w/o insert (bp): 7967
  Total vector size (bp): 8967
  Modifications to backbone: Original vector is Brachyury-eGFP (Kita-Matsuo et al. 2009) with the Brachyury promoter cloned out and replaced with the minimal Hsp68 promoter from the Hsp68-lacZ-Gateway plasmid (Pennacchio et al. 2006)
  Vector type: Lentiviral
Growth in bacteria
  Bacterial resistance: Ampicillin, 100 μg/mL
  Growth temperature: 37°C
  Growth strain: Stbl3
  Copy number: High Copy
Gene/Insert
  Gene/Insert name: 1.5kb upstream krt5 (alt name: mm9 chr15:101544890-101545900)
  Species: M. musculus (mouse)
  Insert size (bp): 1000
  Promoter: Mu Hsp68 minimal promoter
  Cloning method: Gateway Cloning
  Sequencing primers: 5′ GATGGCTCACCAGAGGCTT; 3′ ATCTGTTCATAAAACAGGCCCA
Terms and licenses: Academic/Nonprofit Terms; Industry Terms: Not Available to Industry
Depositor comments: Please note that the final plasmid sequence is post-Gateway recombination. The plasmid contains attB sites (not attR sites as the map implies).
How to cite: pLV-Enh eGFP Reporter-muKC2-IGR12 was a gift from Benjamin Yu (Addgene plasmid # 59281 ; http://n2t.net/addgene:59281 ; RRID:Addgene_59281)
